LOCUS       Exported 12486 bp ds-DNA circular SYN 21-OCT-2015
DEFINITION  Ligation of lentiCRISPRv2 mNeon* into pL40C-CRISPR.EFS.mNeon*.
ACCESSION   .
VERSION     .
KEYWORDS    pL40C-CRISPR.EFS.mNeon NL SL
SOURCE      synthetic DNA construct
  ORGANISM  synthetic DNA construct
REFERENCE   1 (bases 1 to 12486)
  AUTHORS   .
  TITLE     Direct Submission
  JOURNAL   Exported Oct 21, 2015 from SnapGene Viewer 2.6.2
            http://www.snapgene.com
FEATURES             Location/Qualifiers
     source          1..12486
                     /organism="synthetic DNA construct"
                     /mol_type="other DNA"
     misc_feature    430..811
                     /note="CMV IE enhancer"
     misc_feature    826..1058
                     /note="SV40 enhancer"
     misc_feature    1075..1487
                     /note="RSV/5'LTR"
                     /note="LTR"
     misc_feature    1538..1675
                     /note="psi"
     misc_feature    1642..1996
                     /note="gag'"
     misc_feature    2911..3028
                     /note="cPPT"
     misc_feature    3079..3327
                     /note="U6 Prom"
     misc_feature    3355..3446
                     /note="sgRNA"
     misc_feature    3359
                     /note="mod T-A"
     misc_feature    3367..3371
                     /note="elong stem"
     misc_feature    3376..3380
                     /note="elong stem comp"
     misc_feature    3390
                     /note="mod A-T"
     misc_feature    3469..3713
                     /note="EFS"
     misc_feature    3729..7953
                     /note="SpCas9'"
     misc_feature    7959..8027
                     /note="P2A"
     misc_feature    8028..8738
                     /note="mNeonGreen"
     misc_feature    8754..9342
                     /note="WPRE"
                     /note="misc_RNA"
     misc_feature    9413..9648
                     /note="3'\LTR\SIN"
                     /note="LTR"
     misc_feature    9725..9855
                     /note="SV40\polyA"
                     /note="polyA_signal"
     misc_feature    10202..10632
                     /note="f1\Ori"
                     /note="rep_origin"
     misc_feature    11003..11809
                     /note="AmpR"
     misc_feature    complement(11942..64)
                     /note="pUC\Ori"
                     /note="rep_origin"
ORIGIN
        1 tcacatgttc tttcctgcgt tatcccctga ttctgtggat aaccgtatta ccgcctttga
       61 gtgagctgat accgctcgcc gcagccgaac gaccgagcgc agcgagtcag tgagcgagga
      121 agcggaagag cgcccaatac gcaaaccgcc tctccccgcg cgttggccga ttcattaatg
      181 cagctggcac gacaggtttc ccgactggaa agcgggcagt gagcgcaacg caattaatgt
      241 gagttagctc actcattagg caccccaggc tttacacttt atgcttccgg ctcgtatgtt
      301 gtgtggaatt gtgagcggat aacaatttca cacaggaaac agctatgacc atgattacgc
      361 caagcgcgca attaaccctc actaaaggga acaaaagctg gagctgcaag cggtaccgtc
      421 gacctgcagg ttgacattga ttattgacta gttattaata gtaatcaatt acggggtcat
      481 tagttcatag cccatatatg gagttccgcg ttacataact tacggtaaat ggcccgcctg
      541 gctgaccgcc caacgacccc cgcccattga cgtcaataat gacgtatgtt cccatagtaa
      601 cgccaatagg gactttccat tgacgtcaat gggtggacta tttacggtaa actgcccact
      661 tggcagtaca tcaagtgtat catatgccaa gtacgccccc tattgacgtc aatgacggta
      721 aatggcccgc ctggcattat gcccagtaca tgaccttatg ggactttcct acttggcagt
      781 acatctacgt attagtcatc gctattacca tggcgcgcca tgcagggcct gaaataacct
      841 ctgaaagagg aacttggtta ggtaccttct gaggcggaaa gaaccagctg tggaatgtgt
      901 gtcagttagg gtgtggaaag tccccaggct ccccagcagg cagaagtatg caaagcatgc
      961 atctcaatta gtcagcaacc aggtgtggaa agtccccagg ctccccagca ggcagaagta
     1021 tgcaaagcat gcatctcaat tagtcagcaa ccatagtccc ttaagaggcg cgccttaatg
     1081 tagtcttatg caatactctt gtagtcttgc aacatggtaa cgatgagtta gcaacatgcc
     1141 ttacaaggag agaaaaagca ccgtgcatgc cgattggtgg aagtaaggtg gtacgatcgt
     1201 gccttattag gaaggcaaca gacgggtctg acatggattg gacgaaccac tgaattgccg
     1261 cattgcagag atattgtatt taagtgccta gctcgataca taaacgggtc tctctggtta
     1321 gaccagatct gagcctggga gctctctggc taactaggga acccactgct taagcctcaa
     1381 taaagcttgc cttgagtgct tcaagtagtg tgtgcccgtc tgttgtgtga ctctggtaac
     1441 tagagatccc tcagaccctt ttagtcagtg tggaaaatct ctagcagtgg cgcccgaaca
     1501 gggacttgaa agcgaaaggg aaaccagagg agctctctcg acgcaggact cggcttgctg
     1561 aagcgcgcac ggcaagaggc gaggggcggc gactggtgag tacgccaaaa attttgacta
     1621 gcggaggcta gaaggagaga gatgggtgcg agagcgtcag tattaagcgg gggagaatta
     1681 gatcgcgatg ggaaaaaatt cggttaaggc cagggggaaa gaaaaaatat aaattaaaac
     1741 atatagtatg ggcaagcagg gagctagaac gattcgcagt taatcctggc ctgttagaaa
     1801 catcagaagg ctgtagacaa atactgggac agctacaacc atcccttcag acaggatcag
     1861 aagaacttag atcattatat aatacagtag caaccctcta ttgtgtgcat caaaggatag
     1921 agataaaaga caccaaggaa gctttagaca agatagagga agagcaaaac aaaagtaaga
     1981 ccaccgcaca gcaagcggcc gctgatcttc agacctggag gaggagatat gagggacaat
     2041 tggagaagtg aattatataa atataaagta gtaaaaattg aaccattagg agtagcaccc
     2101 accaaggcaa agagaagagt ggtgcagaga gaaaaaagag cagtgggaat aggagctttg
     2161 ttccttgggt tcttgggagc agcaggaagc actatgggcg cagcgtcaat gacgctgacg
     2221 gtacaggcca gacaattatt gtctggtata gtgcagcagc agaacaattt gctgagggct
     2281 attgaggcgc aacagcatct gttgcaactc acagtctggg gcatcaagca gctccaggca
     2341 agaatcctgg ctgtggaaag atacctaaag gatcaacagc tcctggggat ttggggttgc
     2401 tctggaaaac tcatttgcac cactgctgtg ccttggaatg ctagttggag taataaatct
     2461 ctggaacaga tttggaatca cacgacctgg atggagtggg acagagaaat taacaattac
     2521 acaagcttaa tacactcctt aattgaagaa tcgcaaaacc agcaagaaaa gaatgaacaa
     2581 gaattattgg aattagataa atgggcaagt ttgtggaatt ggtttaacat aacaaattgg
     2641 ctgtggtata taaaattatt cataatgata gtaggaggct tggtaggttt aagaatagtt
     2701 tttgctgtac tttctatagt gaatagagtt aggcagggat attcaccatt atcgtttcag
     2761 acccacctcc caaccccgag gggacccgac aggcccgaag gaatagaaga agaaggtgga
     2821 gagagagaca gagacagatc cattcgatta gtgaacggat cggcactgcg tgcgccaatt
     2881 ctgcagacaa atggcagtat tcatccacaa ttttaaaaga aaagggggga ttggggggta
     2941 cagtgcaggg gaaagaatag tagacataat agcaacagac atacaaacta aagaattaca
     3001 aaaacaaatt acaaaaattc aaaattttcg ggtttattac agggacagca gagatccagt
     3061 ttggttaatt aaggtaccga gggcctattt cccatgattc cttcatattt gcatatacga
     3121 tacaaggctg ttagagagat aattagaatt aatttgactg taaacacaaa gatattagta
     3181 caaaatacgt gacgtagaaa gtaataattt cttgggtagt ttgcagtttt aaaattatgt
     3241 tttaaaatgg actatcatat gcttaccgta acttgaaagt atttcgattt cttggcttta
     3301 tatatcttgt ggaaaggacg aaacaccgga gacgtatgtc gacaactcgt ctctgtttaa
     3361 gagctatgct ggaaacagca tagcaagttt aaataaggct agtccgttat caacttgaaa
     3421 aagtggcacc gagtcggtgc ttttttgaat tctcctctag aactcgagtg gctccggtgc
     3481 ccgtcagtgg gcagagcgca catcgcccac agtccccgag aagttggggg gaggggtcgg
     3541 caattgaacc ggtgcctaga gaaggtggcg cggggtaaac tgggaaagtg atgtcgtgta
     3601 ctggctccgc ctttttcccg agggtggggg agaaccgtat ataagtgcag tagtcgccgt
     3661 gaacgttctt tttcgcaacg ggtttgccgc cagaacacag gtgtcgtgac gcgggatccg
     3721 ccaccatgga ttacaaagac gatgacgata agatggcccc aaagaagaag cggaaggtcg
     3781 gtatccacgg agtcccagca gccgacaaga agtacagcat cggcctggac atcggcacca
     3841 actctgtggg ctgggccgtg atcaccgacg agtacaaggt gcccagcaag aaattcaagg
     3901 tgctgggcaa caccgaccgg cacagcatca agaagaacct gatcggagcc ctgctgttcg
     3961 acagcggcga aacagccgag gccacccggc tgaagagaac cgccagaaga agatacacca
     4021 gacggaagaa ccggatctgc tatctgcaag agatcttcag caacgagatg gccaaggtgg
     4081 acgacagctt cttccacaga ctggaagagt ccttcctggt ggaagaggat aagaagcacg
     4141 agcggcaccc catcttcggc aacatcgtgg acgaggtggc ctaccacgag aagtacccca
     4201 ccatctacca cctgagaaag aaactggtgg acagcaccga caaggccgac ctgcggctga
     4261 tctatctggc cctggcccac atgatcaagt tccggggcca cttcctgatc gagggcgacc
     4321 tgaaccccga caacagcgac gtggacaagc tgttcatcca gctggtgcag acctacaacc
     4381 agctgttcga ggaaaacccc atcaacgcca gcggcgtgga cgccaaggcc atcctgtctg
     4441 ccagactgag caagagcaga cggctggaaa atctgatcgc ccagctgccc ggcgagaaga
     4501 agaatggcct gttcggcaac ctgattgccc tgagcctggg cctgaccccc aacttcaaga
     4561 gcaacttcga cctggccgag gatgccaaac tgcagctgag caaggacacc tacgacgacg
     4621 acctggacaa cctgctggcc cagatcggcg accagtacgc cgacctgttt ctggccgcca
     4681 agaacctgtc cgacgccatc ctgctgagcg acatcctgag agtgaacacc gagatcacca
     4741 aggcccccct gagcgcctct atgatcaaga gatacgacga gcaccaccag gacctgaccc
     4801 tgctgaaagc tctcgtgcgg cagcagctgc ctgagaagta caaagagatt ttcttcgacc
     4861 agagcaagaa cggctacgcc ggctacattg acggcggagc cagccaggaa gagttctaca
     4921 agttcatcaa gcccatcctg gaaaagatgg acggcaccga ggaactgctc gtgaagctga
     4981 acagagagga cctgctgcgg aagcagcgga ccttcgacaa cggcagcatc ccccaccaga
     5041 tccacctggg agagctgcac gccattctgc ggcggcagga agatttttac ccattcctga
     5101 aggacaaccg ggaaaagatc gagaagatcc tgaccttccg catcccctac tacgtgggcc
     5161 ctctggccag gggaaacagc agattcgcct ggatgaccag aaagagcgag gaaaccatca
     5221 ccccctggaa cttcgaggaa gtggtggaca agggcgcttc cgcccagagc ttcatcgagc
     5281 ggatgaccaa cttcgataag aacctgccca acgagaaggt gctgcccaag cacagcctgc
     5341 tgtacgagta cttcaccgtg tataacgagc tgaccaaagt gaaatacgtg accgagggaa
     5401 tgagaaagcc cgccttcctg agcggcgagc agaaaaaggc catcgtggac ctgctgttca
     5461 agaccaaccg gaaagtgacc gtgaagcagc tgaaagagga ctacttcaag aaaatcgagt
     5521 gcttcgactc cgtggaaatc tccggcgtgg aagatcggtt caacgcctcc ctgggcacat
     5581 accacgatct gctgaaaatt atcaaggaca aggacttcct ggacaatgag gaaaacgagg
     5641 acattctgga agatatcgtg ctgaccctga cactgtttga ggacagagag atgatcgagg
     5701 aacggctgaa aacctatgcc cacctgttcg acgacaaagt gatgaagcag ctgaagcggc
     5761 ggagatacac cggctggggc aggctgagcc ggaagctgat caacggcatc cgggacaagc
     5821 agtccggcaa gacaatcctg gatttcctga agtccgacgg cttcgccaac agaaacttca
     5881 tgcagctgat ccacgacgac agcctgacct ttaaagagga catccagaaa gcccaggtgt
     5941 ccggccaggg cgatagcctg cacgagcaca ttgccaatct ggccggcagc cccgccatta
     6001 agaagggcat cctgcagaca gtgaaggtgg tggacgagct cgtgaaagtg atgggccggc
     6061 acaagcccga gaacatcgtg atcgaaatgg ccagagagaa ccagaccacc cagaagggac
     6121 agaagaacag ccgcgagaga atgaagcgga tcgaagaggg catcaaagag ctgggcagcc
     6181 agatcctgaa agaacacccc gtggaaaaca cccagctgca gaacgagaag ctgtacctgt
     6241 actacctgca gaatgggcgg gatatgtacg tggaccagga actggacatc aaccggctgt
     6301 ccgactacga tgtggaccat atcgtgcctc agagctttct gaaggacgac tccatcgaca
     6361 acaaggtgct gaccagaagc gacaagaacc ggggcaagag cgacaacgtg ccctccgaag
     6421 aggtcgtgaa gaagatgaag aactactggc ggcagctgct gaacgccaag ctgattaccc
     6481 agagaaagtt cgacaatctg accaaggccg agagaggcgg cctgagcgaa ctggataagg
     6541 ccggcttcat caagagacag ctggtggaaa cccggcagat cacaaagcac gtggcacaga
     6601 tcctggactc ccggatgaac actaagtacg acgagaatga caagctgatc cgggaagtga
     6661 aagtgatcac cctgaagtcc aagctggtgt ccgatttccg gaaggatttc cagttttaca
     6721 aagtgcgcga gatcaacaac taccaccacg cccacgacgc ctacctgaac gccgtcgtgg
     6781 gaaccgccct gatcaaaaag taccctaagc tggaaagcga gttcgtgtac ggcgactaca
     6841 aggtgtacga cgtgcggaag atgatcgcca agagcgagca ggaaatcggc aaggctaccg
     6901 ccaagtactt cttctacagc aacatcatga actttttcaa gaccgagatt accctggcca
     6961 acggcgagat ccggaagcgg cctctgatcg agacaaacgg cgaaaccggg gagatcgtgt
     7021 gggataaggg ccgggatttt gccaccgtgc ggaaagtgct gagcatgccc caagtgaata
     7081 tcgtgaaaaa gaccgaggtg cagacaggcg gcttcagcaa agagtctatc ctgcccaaga
     7141 ggaacagcga taagctgatc gccagaaaga aggactggga ccctaagaag tacggcggct
     7201 tcgacagccc caccgtggcc tattctgtgc tggtggtggc caaagtggaa aagggcaagt
     7261 ccaagaaact gaagagtgtg aaagagctgc tggggatcac catcatggaa agaagcagct
     7321 tcgagaagaa tcccatcgac tttctggaag ccaagggcta caaagaagtg aaaaaggacc
     7381 tgatcatcaa gctgcctaag tactccctgt tcgagctgga aaacggccgg aagagaatgc
     7441 tggcctctgc cggcgaactg cagaagggaa acgaactggc cctgccctcc aaatatgtga
     7501 acttcctgta cctggccagc cactatgaga agctgaaggg ctcccccgag gataatgagc
     7561 agaaacagct gtttgtggaa cagcacaagc actacctgga cgagatcatc gagcagatca
     7621 gcgagttctc caagagagtg atcctggccg acgctaatct ggacaaagtg ctgtccgcct
     7681 acaacaagca ccgggataag cccatcagag agcaggccga gaatatcatc cacctgttta
     7741 ccctgaccaa tctgggagcc cctgccgcct tcaagtactt tgacaccacc atcgaccgga
     7801 agaggtacac cagcaccaaa gaggtgctgg acgccaccct gatccaccag agcatcaccg
     7861 gcctgtacga gacacggatc gacctgtctc agctgggagg cgacaagcgt cctgctgcta
     7921 ctaagaaagc tggtcaagct aagaaaaaga aagctagcgg aggaagcggc gccaccaatt
     7981 tcagcctgct gaaacaggcc ggcgacgtgg aagagaaccc tggccctatg gtgtccaagg
     8041 gcgaagagga caacatggcc agcctgcctg ccacccacga gctgcacatc ttcggcagca
     8101 tcaacggcgt ggacttcgac atggtgggac agggcaccgg caaccccaac gacggctacg
     8161 aggaactgaa cctgaagtcc acaaagggcg acctgcagtt cagcccctgg attctggtgc
     8221 cccacatcgg ctacggcttc caccagtacc tgccctaccc cgacggcatg agccctttcc
     8281 aagccgccat ggtggatggc agcggctacc aggtgcaccg gaccatgcag tttgaggacg
     8341 gcgccagcct gaccgtgaac tacaggtaca catacgaggg cagccacatc aagggcgagg
     8401 cccaagtgaa gggcacaggc tttccagccg acggccccgt gatgaccaat agcctgacag
     8461 ccgccgactg gtgcagaagc aagaaaacct accccaatga caagaccatc atcagcacct
     8521 tcaagtggtc ctacaccacc ggcaatggca agcggtacag aagcaccgcc cggaccacct
     8581 acaccttcgc caaacccatg gccgccaact acctgaagaa ccagcctatg tacgtgttcc
     8641 gcaagaccga gctgaagcac tccaagacag aactgaactt caaagagtgg cagaaagcct
     8701 tcaccgacgt gatgggcatg gacgagctgt acaagtgaac gcgttaagtc gacaatcaac
     8761 ctctggatta caaaatttgt gaaagattga ctggtattct taactatgtt gctcctttta
     8821 cgctatgtgg atacgctgct ttaatgcctt tgtatcatgc tattgcttcc cgtatggctt
     8881 tcattttctc ctccttgtat aaatcctggt tgctgtctct ttatgaggag ttgtggcccg
     8941 ttgtcaggca acgtggcgtg gtgtgcactg tgtttgctga cgcaaccccc actggttggg
     9001 gcattgccac cacctgtcag ctcctttccg ggactttcgc tttccccctc cctattgcca
     9061 cggcggaact catcgccgcc tgccttgccc gctgctggac aggggctcgg ctgttgggca
     9121 ctgacaattc cgtggtgttg tcggggaaat catcgtcctt tccttggctg ctcgcctgtg
     9181 ttgccacctg gattctgcgc gggacgtcct tctgctacgt cccttcggcc ctcaatccag
     9241 cggaccttcc ttcccgcggc ctgctgccgg ctctgcggcc tcttccgcgt cttcgccttc
     9301 gccctcagac gagtcggatc tccctttggg ccgcctcccc gcgtcgactt taagaccaat
     9361 gacttacaag gcagctgtag atcttagcca ctttttaaaa gaaaaggggg gactggaagg
     9421 gctaattcac tcccaacgaa gacaagatct gctttttgct tgtactgggt ctctctggtt
     9481 agaccagatc tgagcctggg agctctctgg ctaactaggg aacccactgc ttaagcctca
     9541 ataaagcttg ccttgagtgc ttcaagtagt gtgtgcccgt ctgttgtgtg actctggtaa
     9601 ctagagatcc ctcagaccct tttagtcagt gtggaaaatc tctagcagta cgtatagtag
     9661 ttcatgtcat cttattattc agtatttata acttgcaaag aaatgaatat cagagagtga
     9721 gaggaacttg tttattgcag cttataatgg ttacaaataa agcaatagca tcacaaattt
     9781 cacaaataaa gcattttttt cactgcattc tagttgtggt ttgtccaaac tcatcaatgt
     9841 atcttatcat gtctggctct agctatcccg cccctaactc cgcccatccc gcccctaact
     9901 ccgcccagtt ccgcccattc tccgccccat ggctgactaa ttttttttat ttatgcagag
     9961 gccgaggccg cctcggcctc tgagctattc cagaagtagt gaggaggctt ttttggaggc
    10021 ctagggacgt acccaattcg ccctatagtg agtcgtatta cgcgcgctca ctggccgtcg
    10081 ttttacaacg tcgtgactgg gaaaaccctg gcgttaccca acttaatcgc cttgcagcac
    10141 atcccccttt cgccagctgg cgtaatagcg aagaggcccg caccgatcgc ccttcccaac
    10201 agttgcgcag cctgaatggc gaatgggnnn nnnnnnnnnn nnnnnnnnnn nnnnnnnnnn
    10261 nnnnnnnnnn nnnnnnnnnn nnnnnnnnnn nnnnnnnnnn nnnnnnnnnn nnnnnnnnnn
    10321 nnnnnnnnnn nnnnnnnnnn nnnnnnnnnn ncnnnnnnnn nnnnnnnnnn nnnnnnnnnn
    10381 nnnnnnnnnn nnnnnnnnnn nnnnnnnnnn nnnnnnnnnn nnnnnnnnnn nnnnnnnnnn
    10441 nnnannnnnn nnnnnnnnnn nnnnnnnnnn nnnnnnnnnn nnnnnnnnnn nnncctttga
    10501 cgttggagtc cacgttcttt nnnnnnnnnn nnnnnnnnnn nnnnnnnnnn nnnnnnnacc
    10561 ctatctcggt ctattctttt gatttataag ggattttgcc gatttcggcc tattggttaa
    10621 aaaatgagct gatttaacaa aaatttaacg cgaattttaa caaaatatta acgcttacaa
    10681 tttaggtggc acttttcggg gaaatgtgcg cggaacccct atttgtttat ttttctaaat
    10741 acattcaaat atgtatccgc tcatgagaca ataaccctga taaatgcttc aataatattg
    10801 aaaaaggaag agtatgagta ttcaacattt ccgtgtcgcc cttattccct tttttgcggc
    10861 attttgcctt cctgtttttg ctcacccaga aacgctggtg aaagtaaaag atgctgaaga
    10921 tcagttgggt gcacgagtgg gttacatcga actggatctc aacagcggta agatccttga
    10981 gagttttcgc cccgaagaac gttttccaat gatgagcact tttaaagttc tgctatgtgg
    11041 cgcggtatta tcccgtattg acgccgggca agagcaactc ggtcgccgca tacactattc
    11101 tcagaatgac ttggttgagt actcaccagt cacagaaaag catcttacgg atggcatgac
    11161 agtaagagaa ttatgcagtg ctgccataac catgagtgat aacactgcgg ccaacttact
    11221 tctgacaacg atcggaggac cgaaggagct aaccgctttt ttgcacaaca tgggggatca
    11281 tgtaactcgc cttgatcgtt gggaaccgga gctgaatgaa gccataccaa acgacgagcg
    11341 tgacaccacg atgcctgtag caatggcaac aacgttgcgc aaactattaa ctggcgaact
    11401 acttactcta gcttcccggc aacaattaat agactggatg gaggcggata aagttgcagg
    11461 accacttctg cgctcggccc ttccggctgg ctggtttatt gctgataaat ctggagccgg
    11521 tgagcgtggg tctcgcggta tcattgcagc actggggcca gatggtaagc cctcccgtat
    11581 cgtagttatc tacacgacgg ggagtcaggc aactatggat gaacgaaata gacagatcgc
    11641 tgagataggt gcctcactga ttaagcattg gtaactgtca gaccaagttt actcatatat
    11701 actttagatt gatttaaaac ttcattttta atttaaaagg atctaggtga agatcctttt
    11761 tgataatctc atgaccaaaa tcccttaacg tgagttttcg ttccactgag cgtcagaccc
    11821 cgtagaaaag atcaaaggat cttcttgaga tccttttttt ctgcgcgtaa tctgctgctt
    11881 gcaaacaaaa aaaccaccgc taccagcggt ggtttgtttg ccggatcaag agctaccaac
    11941 tctttttccg aaggtaactg gcttcagcag agcgcagata ccaaatactg ttcttctagt
    12001 gtagccgtag ttaggccacc acttcaagaa ctctgtagca ccgcctacat acctcgctct
    12061 gctaatcctg ttaccagtgg ctgctgccag tggcgataag tcgtgtctta ccgggttgga
    12121 ctcaagacga tagttaccgg ataaggcgca gcggtcgggc tgaacggggg gttcgtgcac
    12181 acagcccagc ttggagcgaa cgacctacac cgaactgaga tacctacagc gtgagctatg
    12241 agaaagcgcc acgcttcccg aagggagaaa ggcggacagg tatccggtaa gcggcagggt
    12301 cggaacagga gagcgcacga gggagcttcc agggggaaac gcctggtatc tttatagtcc
    12361 tgtcgggttt cgccacctct gacttgagcg tcgatttttg tgatgctcgt caggggggcg
    12421 gagcctatgg aaaaacgcca gcaacgcggc ctttttacgg ttcctggcct tttgctggcc
    12481 ttttgc
//
