>Addgene plasmid #69146 | L40C-CRISPR.EFS.mNeon | addgene full sequence | sequence record 178330 | Addgene NGS Result
TCACATGTTCTTTCCTGCGTTATCCCCTGATTCTGTGGATAACCGTATTACCGCCTTTGAGTGAGCTGAT
ACCGCTCGCCGCAGCCGAACGACCGAGCGCAGCGAGTCAGTGAGCGAGGAAGCGGAAGAGCGCCCAATAC
GCAAACCGCCTCTCCCCGCGCGTTGGCCGATTCATTAATGCAGCTGGCACGACAGGTTTCCCGACTGGAA
AGCGGGCAGTGAGCGCAACGCAATTAATGTGAGTTAGCTCACTCATTAGGCACCCCAGGCTTTACACTTT
ATGCTTCCGGCTCGTATGTTGTGTGGAATTGTGAGCGGATAACAATTTCACACAGGAAACAGCTATGACC
ATGATTACGCCAAGCGCGCAATTAACCCTCACTAAAGGGAACAAAAGCTGGAGCTGCAAGCGGTACCGTC
GACCTGCAGGTTGACATTGATTATTGACTAGTTATTAATAGTAATCAATTACGGGGTCATTAGTTCATAG
CCCATATATGGAGTTCCGCGTTACATAACTTACGGTAAATGGCCCGCCTGGCTGACCGCCCAACGACCCC
CGCCCATTGACGTCAATAATGACGTATGTTCCCATAGTAACGCCAATAGGGACTTTCCATTGACGTCAAT
GGGTGGAGTATTTACGGTAAACTGCCCACTTGGCAGTACATCAAGTGTATCATATGCCAAGTACGCCCCC
TATTGACGTCAATGACGGTAAATGGCCCGCCTGGCATTATGCCCAGTACATGACCTTATGGGACTTTCCT
ACTTGGCAGTACATCTACGTATTAGTCATCGCTATTACCATGGCGCGCCATGCAGGGCCTGAAATAACCT
CTGAAAGAGGAACTTGGTTAGGTACCTTCTGAGGCGGAAAGAACCAGCTGTGGAATGTGTGTCAGTTAGG
GTGTGGAAAGTCCCCAGGCTCCCCAGCAGGCAGAAGTATGCAAAGCATGCATCTCAATTAGTCAGCAACC
AGGTGTGGAAAGTCCCCAGGCTCCCCAGCAGGCAGAAGTATGCAAAGCATGCATCTCAATTAGTCAGCAA
CCATAGTCCCTTAAGAGGCGCGCCTTAATGTAGTCTTATGCAATACTCTTGTAGTCTTGCAACATGGTAA
CGATGAGTTAGCAACATGCCTTACAAGGAGAGAAAAAGCACCGTGCATGCCGATTGGTGGAAGTAAGGTG
GTACGATCGTGCCTTATTAGGAAGGCAACAGACGGGTCTGACATGGATTGGACGAACCACTGAATTGCCG
CATTGCAGAGATATTGTATTTAAGTGCCTAGCTCGATACATAAACGGGTCTCTCTGGTTAGACCAGATCT
GAGCCTGGGAGCTCTCTGGCTAACTAGGGAACCCACTGCTTAAGCCTCAATAAAGCTTGCCTTGAGTGCT
TCAAGTAGTGTGTGCCCGTCTGTTGTGTGACTCTGGTAACTAGAGATCCCTCAGACCCTTTTAGTCAGTG
TGGAAAATCTCTAGCAGTGGCGCCCGAACAGGGACTTGAAAGCGAAAGGGAAACCAGAGGAGCTCTCTCG
ACGCAGGACTCGGCTTGCTGAAGCGCGCACGGCAAGAGGCGAGGGGCGGCGACTGGTGAGTACGCCAAAA
ATTTTGACTAGCGGAGGCTAGAAGGAGAGAGATGGGTGCGAGAGCGTCAGTATTAAGCGGGGGAGAATTA
GATCGCGATGGGAAAAAATTCGGTTAAGGCCAGGGGGAAAGAAAAAATATAAATTAAAACATATAGTATG
GGCAAGCAGGGAGCTAGAACGATTCGCAGTTAATCCTGGCCTGTTAGAAACATCAGAAGGCTGTAGACAA
ATACTGGGACAGCTACAACCATCCCTTCAGACAGGATCAGAAGAACTTAGATCATTATATAATACAGTAG
CAACCCTCTATTGTGTGCATCAAAGGATAGAGATAAAAGACACCAAGGAAGCTTTAGACAAGATAGAGGA
AGAGCAAAACAAAAGTAAGACCACCGCACAGCAAGCGGCCGCTGATCTTCAGACCTGGAGGAGGAGATAT
GAGGGACAATTGGAGAAGTGAATTATATAAATATAAAGTAGTAAAAATTGAACCATTAGGAGTAGCACCC
ACCAAGGCAAAGAGAAGAGTGGTGCAGAGAGAAAAAAGAGCAGTGGGAATAGGAGCTTTGTTCCTTGGGT
TCTTGGGAGCAGCAGGAAGCACTATGGGCGCAGCGTCAATGACGCTGACGGTACAGGCCAGACAATTATT
GTCTGGTATAGTGCAGCAGCAGAACAATTTGCTGAGGGCTATTGAGGCGCAACAGCATCTGTTGCAACTC
ACAGTCTGGGGCATCAAGCAGCTCCAGGCAAGAATCCTGGCTGTGGAAAGATACCTAAAGGATCAACAGC
TCCTGGGGATTTGGGGTTGCTCTGGAAAACTCATTTGCACCACTGCTGTGCCTTGGAATGCTAGTTGGAG
TAATAAATCTCTGGAACAGATTTGGAATCACACGACCTGGATGGAGTGGGACAGAGAAATTAACAATTAC
ACAAGCTTAATACACTCCTTAATTGAAGAATCGCAAAACCAGCAAGAAAAGAATGAACAAGAATTATTGG
AATTAGATAAATGGGCAAGTTTGTGGAATTGGTTTAACATAACAAATTGGCTGTGGTATATAAAATTATT
CATAATGATAGTAGGAGGCTTGGTAGGTTTAAGAATAGTTTTTGCTGTACTTTCTATAGTGAATAGAGTT
AGGCAGGGATATTCACCATTATCGTTTCAGACCCACCTCCCAACCCCGAGGGGACCCGACAGGCCCGAAG
GAATAGAAGAAGAAGGTGGAGAGAGAGACAGAGACAGATCCATTCGATTAGTGAACGGATCGGCACTGCG
TGCGCCAATTCTGCAGACAAATGGCAGTATTCATCCACAATTTTAAAAGAAAAGGGGGGATTGGGGGGTA
CAGTGCAGGGGAAAGAATAGTAGACATAATAGCAACAGACATACAAACTAAAGAATTACAAAAACAAATT
ACAAAAATTCAAAATTTTCGGGTTTATTACAGGGACAGCAGAGATCCAGTTTGGTTAATTAAGGTACCGA
GGGCCTATTTCCCATGATTCCTTCATATTTGCATATACGATACAAGGCTGTTAGAGAGATAATTAGAATT
AATTTGACTGTAAACACAAAGATATTAGTACAAAATACGTGACGTAGAAAGTAATAATTTCTTGGGTAGT
TTGCAGTTTTAAAATTATGTTTTAAAATGGACTATCATATGCTTACCGTAACTTGAAAGTATTTCGATTT
CTTGGCTTTATATATCTTGTGGAAAGGACGAAACACCGGAGACGTATGTCGACAACTCGTCTCTGTTTAA
GAGCTATGCTGGAAACAGCATAGCAAGTTTAAATAAGGCTAGTCCGTTATCAACTTGAAAAAGTGGCACC
GAGTCGGTGCTTTTTTGAATTCTCCTCTAGAACTCGAGTGGCTCCGGTGCCCGTCAGTGGGCAGAGCGCA
CATCGCCCACAGTCCCCGAGAAGTTGGGGGGAGGGGTCGGCAATTGAACCGGTGCCTAGAGAAGGTGGCG
CGGGGTAAACTGGGAAAGTGATGTCGTGTACTGGCTCCGCCTTTTTCCCGAGGGTGGGGGAGAACCGTAT
ATAAGTGCAGTAGTCGCCGTGAACGTTCTTTTTCGCAACGGGTTTGCCGCCAGAACACAGGTGTCGTGAC
GCGGGATCCGCCACCATGGATTACAAAGACGATGACGATAAGATGGCCCCAAAGAAGAAGCGGAAGGTCG
GTATCCACGGAGTCCCAGCAGCCGACAAGAAGTACAGCATCGGCCTGGACATCGGCACCAACTCTGTGGG
CTGGGCCGTGATCACCGACGAGTACAAGGTGCCCAGCAAGAAATTCAAGGTGCTGGGCAACACCGACCGG
CACAGCATCAAGAAGAACCTGATCGGAGCCCTGCTGTTCGACAGCGGCGAAACAGCCGAGGCCACCCGGC
TGAAGAGAACCGCCAGAAGAAGATACACCAGACGGAAGAACCGGATCTGCTATCTGCAAGAGATCTTCAG
CAACGAGATGGCCAAGGTGGACGACAGCTTCTTCCACAGACTGGAAGAGTCCTTCCTGGTGGAAGAGGAT
AAGAAGCACGAGCGGCACCCCATCTTCGGCAACATCGTGGACGAGGTGGCCTACCACGAGAAGTACCCCA
CCATCTACCACCTGAGAAAGAAACTGGTGGACAGCACCGACAAGGCCGACCTGCGGCTGATCTATCTGGC
CCTGGCCCACATGATCAAGTTCCGGGGCCACTTCCTGATCGAGGGCGACCTGAACCCCGACAACAGCGAC
GTGGACAAGCTGTTCATCCAGCTGGTGCAGACCTACAACCAGCTGTTCGAGGAAAACCCCATCAACGCCA
GCGGCGTGGACGCCAAGGCCATCCTGTCTGCCAGACTGAGCAAGAGCAGACGGCTGGAAAATCTGATCGC
CCAGCTGCCCGGCGAGAAGAAGAATGGCCTGTTCGGAAACCTGATTGCCCTGAGCCTGGGCCTGACCCCC
AACTTCAAGAGCAACTTCGACCTGGCCGAGGATGCCAAACTGCAGCTGAGCAAGGACACCTACGACGACG
ACCTGGACAACCTGCTGGCCCAGATCGGCGACCAGTACGCCGACCTGTTTCTGGCCGCCAAGAACCTGTC
CGACGCCATCCTGCTGAGCGACATCCTGAGAGTGAACACCGAGATCACCAAGGCCCCCCTGAGCGCCTCT
ATGATCAAGAGATACGACGAGCACCACCAGGACCTGACCCTGCTGAAAGCTCTCGTGCGGCAGCAGCTGC
CTGAGAAGTACAAAGAGATTTTCTTCGACCAGAGCAAGAACGGCTACGCCGGCTACATTGACGGCGGAGC
CAGCCAGGAAGAGTTCTACAAGTTCATCAAGCCCATCCTGGAAAAGATGGACGGCACCGAGGAACTGCTC
GTGAAGCTGAACAGAGAGGACCTGCTGCGGAAGCAGCGGACCTTCGACAACGGCAGCATCCCCCACCAGA
TCCACCTGGGAGAGCTGCACGCCATTCTGCGGCGGCAGGAAGATTTTTACCCATTCCTGAAGGACAACCG
GGAAAAGATCGAGAAGATCCTGACCTTCCGCATCCCCTACTACGTGGGCCCTCTGGCCAGGGGAAACAGC
AGATTCGCCTGGATGACCAGAAAGAGCGAGGAAACCATCACCCCCTGGAACTTCGAGGAAGTGGTGGACA
AGGGCGCTTCCGCCCAGAGCTTCATCGAGCGGATGACCAACTTCGATAAGAACCTGCCCAACGAGAAGGT
GCTGCCCAAGCACAGCCTGCTGTACGAGTACTTCACCGTGTATAACGAGCTGACCAAAGTGAAATACGTG
ACCGAGGGAATGAGAAAGCCCGCCTTCCTGAGCGGCGAGCAGAAAAAGGCCATCGTGGACCTGCTGTTCA
AGACCAACCGGAAAGTGACCGTGAAGCAGCTGAAAGAGGACTACTTCAAGAAAATCGAGTGCTTCGACTC
CGTGGAAATCTCCGGCGTGGAAGATCGGTTCAACGCCTCCCTGGGCACATACCACGATCTGCTGAAAATT
ATCAAGGACAAGGACTTCCTGGACAATGAGGAAAACGAGGACATTCTGGAAGATATCGTGCTGACCCTGA
CACTGTTTGAGGACAGAGAGATGATCGAGGAACGGCTGAAAACCTATGCCCACCTGTTCGACGACAAAGT
GATGAAGCAGCTGAAGCGGCGGAGATACACCGGCTGGGGCAGGCTGAGCCGGAAGCTGATCAACGGCATC
CGGGACAAGCAGTCCGGCAAGACAATCCTGGATTTCCTGAAGTCCGACGGCTTCGCCAACAGAAACTTCA
TGCAGCTGATCCACGACGACAGCCTGACCTTTAAAGAGGACATCCAGAAAGCCCAGGTGTCCGGCCAGGG
CGATAGCCTGCACGAGCACATTGCCAATCTGGCCGGCAGCCCCGCCATTAAGAAGGGCATCCTGCAGACA
GTGAAGGTGGTGGACGAGCTCGTGAAAGTGATGGGCCGGCACAAGCCCGAGAACATCGTGATCGAAATGG
CCAGAGAGAACCAGACCACCCAGAAGGGACAGAAGAACAGCCGCGAGAGAATGAAGCGGATCGAAGAGGG
CATCAAAGAGCTGGGCAGCCAGATCCTGAAAGAACACCCCGTGGAAAACACCCAGCTGCAGAACGAGAAG
CTGTACCTGTACTACCTGCAGAATGGGCGGGATATGTACGTGGACCAGGAACTGGACATCAACCGGCTGT
CCGACTACGATGTGGACCATATCGTGCCTCAGAGCTTTCTGAAGGACGACTCCATCGACAACAAGGTGCT
GACCAGAAGCGACAAGAACCGGGGCAAGAGCGACAACGTGCCCTCCGAAGAGGTCGTGAAGAAGATGAAG
AACTACTGGCGGCAGCTGCTGAACGCCAAGCTGATTACCCAGAGAAAGTTCGACAATCTGACCAAGGCCG
AGAGAGGCGGCCTGAGCGAACTGGATAAGGCCGGCTTCATCAAGAGACAGCTGGTGGAAACCCGGCAGAT
CACAAAGCACGTGGCACAGATCCTGGACTCCCGGATGAACACTAAGTACGACGAGAATGACAAGCTGATC
CGGGAAGTGAAAGTGATCACCCTGAAGTCCAAGCTGGTGTCCGATTTCCGGAAGGATTTCCAGTTTTACA
AAGTGCGCGAGATCAACAACTACCACCACGCCCACGACGCCTACCTGAACGCCGTCGTGGGAACCGCCCT
GATCAAAAAGTACCCTAAGCTGGAAAGCGAGTTCGTGTACGGCGACTACAAGGTGTACGACGTGCGGAAG
ATGATCGCCAAGAGCGAGCAGGAAATCGGCAAGGCTACCGCCAAGTACTTCTTCTACAGCAACATCATGA
ACTTTTTCAAGACCGAGATTACCCTGGCCAACGGCGAGATCCGGAAGCGGCCTCTGATCGAGACAAACGG
CGAAACCGGGGAGATCGTGTGGGATAAGGGCCGGGATTTTGCCACCGTGCGGAAAGTGCTGAGCATGCCC
CAAGTGAATATCGTGAAAAAGACCGAGGTGCAGACAGGCGGCTTCAGCAAAGAGTCTATCCTGCCCAAGA
GGAACAGCGATAAGCTGATCGCCAGAAAGAAGGACTGGGACCCTAAGAAGTACGGCGGCTTCGACAGCCC
CACCGTGGCCTATTCTGTGCTGGTGGTGGCCAAAGTGGAAAAGGGCAAGTCCAAGAAACTGAAGAGTGTG
AAAGAGCTGCTGGGGATCACCATCATGGAAAGAAGCAGCTTCGAGAAGAATCCCATCGACTTTCTGGAAG
CCAAGGGCTACAAAGAAGTGAAAAAGGACCTGATCATCAAGCTGCCTAAGTACTCCCTGTTCGAGCTGGA
AAACGGCCGGAAGAGAATGCTGGCCTCTGCCGGCGAACTGCAGAAGGGAAACGAACTGGCCCTGCCCTCC
AAATATGTGAACTTCCTGTACCTGGCCAGCCACTATGAGAAGCTGAAGGGCTCCCCCGAGGATAATGAGC
AGAAACAGCTGTTTGTGGAACAGCACAAGCACTACCTGGACGAGATCATCGAGCAGATCAGCGAGTTCTC
CAAGAGAGTGATCCTGGCCGACGCTAATCTGGACAAAGTGCTGTCCGCCTACAACAAGCACCGGGATAAG
CCCATCAGAGAGCAGGCCGAGAATATCATCCACCTGTTTACCCTGACCAATCTGGGAGCCCCTGCCGCCT
TCAAGTACTTTGACACCACCATCGACCGGAAGAGGTACACCAGCACCAAAGAGGTGCTGGACGCCACCCT
GATCCACCAGAGCATCACCGGCCTGTACGAGACACGGATCGACCTGTCTCAGCTGGGAGGCGACAAGCGT
CCTGCTGCTACTAAGAAAGCTGGTCAAGCTAAGAAAAAGAAAGCTAGCGGAGGAAGCGGCGCCACCAATT
TCAGCCTGCTGAAACAGGCCGGCGACGTGGAAGAGAACCCTGGCCCTATGGTGTCCAAGGGCGAAGAGGA
CAACATGGCCAGCCTGCCTGCCACCCACGAGCTGCACATCTTCGGCAGCATCAACGGCGTGGACTTCGAC
ATGGTGGGACAGGGCACCGGCAACCCCAACGACGGCTACGAGGAACTGAACCTGAAGTCCACAAAGGGCG
ACCTGCAGTTCAGCCCCTGGATTCTGGTGCCCCACATCGGCTACGGCTTCCACCAGTACCTGCCCTACCC
CGACGGCATGAGCCCTTTCCAAGCCGCCATGGTGGATGGCAGCGGCTACCAGGTGCACCGGACCATGCAG
TTTGAGGACGGCGCCAGCCTGACCGTGAACTACAGGTACACATACGAGGGCAGCCACATCAAGGGCGAGG
CCCAAGTGAAGGGCACAGGCTTTCCAGCCGACGGCCCCGTGATGACCAATAGCCTGACAGCCGCCGACTG
GTGCAGAAGCAAGAAAACCTACCCCAATGACAAGACCATCATCAGCACCTTCAAGTGGTCCTACACCACC
GGCAATGGCAAGCGGTACAGAAGCACCGCCCGGACCACCTACACCTTCGCCAAACCCATGGCCGCCAACT
ACCTGAAGAACCAGCCTATGTACGTGTTCCGCAAGACCGAGCTGAAGCACTCCAAGACAGAACTGAACTT
CAAAGAGTGGCAGAAAGCCTTCACCGACGTGATGGGCATGGACGAGCTGTACAAGTGAACGCGTTAAGTC
GACAATCAACCTCTGGATTACAAAATTTGTGAAAGATTGACTGGTATTCTTAACTATGTTGCTCCTTTTA
CGCTATGTGGATACGCTGCTTTAATGCCTTTGTATCATGCTATTGCTTCCCGTATGGCTTTCATTTTCTC
CTCCTTGTATAAATCCTGGTTGCTGTCTCTTTATGAGGAGTTGTGGCCCGTTGTCAGGCAACGTGGCGTG
GTGTGCACTGTGTTTGCTGACGCAACCCCCACTGGTTGGGGCATTGCCACCACCTGTCAGCTCCTTTCCG
GGACTTTCGCTTTCCCCCTCCCTATTGCCACGGCGGAACTCATCGCCGCCTGCCTTGCCCGCTGCTGGAC
AGGGGCTCGGCTGTTGGGCACTGACAATTCCGTGGTGTTGTCGGGGAAATCATCGTCCTTTCCTTGGCTG
CTCGCCTGTGTTGCCACCTGGATTCTGCGCGGGACGTCCTTCTGCTACGTCCCTTCGGCCCTCAATCCAG
CGGACCTTCCTTCCCGCGGCCTGCTGCCGGCTCTGCGGCCTCTTCCGCGTCTTCGCCTTCGCCCTCAGAC
GAGTCGGATCTCCCTTTGGGCCGCCTCCCCGCGTCGACTTTAAGACCAATGACTTACAAGGCAGCTGTAG
ATCTTAGCCACTTTTTAAAAGAAAAGGGGGGACTGGAAGGGCTAATTCACTCCCAACGAAGACAAGATCT
GCTTTTTGCTTGTACTGGGTCTCTCTGGTTAGACCAGATCTGAGCCTGGGAGCTCTCTGGCTAACTAGGG
AACCCACTGCTTAAGCCTCAATAAAGCTTGCCTTGAGTGCTTCAAGTAGTGTGTGCCCGTCTGTTGTGTG
ACTCTGGTAACTAGAGATCCCTCAGACCCTTTTAGTCAGTGTGGAAAATCTCTAGCAGTACGTATAGTAG
TTCATGTCATCTTATTATTCAGTATTTATAACTTGCAAAGAAATGAATATCAGAGAGTGAGAGGAACTTG
TTTATTGCAGCTTATAATGGTTACAAATAAAGCAATAGCATCACAAATTTCACAAATAAAGCATTTTTTT
CACTGCATTCTAGTTGTGGTTTGTCCAAACTCATCAATGTATCTTATCATGTCTGGCTCTAGCTATCCCG
CCCCTAACTCCGCCCATCCCGCCCCTAACTCCGCCCAGTTCCGCCCATTCTCCGCCCCATGGCTGACTAA
TTTTTTTTATTTATGCAGAGGCCGAGGCCGCCTCGGCCTCTGAGCTATTCCAGAAGTAGTGAGGAGGCTT
TTTTGGAGGCCTAGGGACGTACCCAATTCGCCCTATAGTGAGTCGTATTACGCGCGCTCACTGGCCGTCG
TTTTACAACGTCGTGACTGGGAAAACCCTGGCGTTACCCAACTTAATCGCCTTGCAGCACATCCCCCTTT
CGCCAGCTGGCGTAATAGCGAAGAGGCCCGCACCGATCGCCCTTCCCAACAGTTGCGCAGCCTGAATGGC
GAATGGG
[124 nt withheld, positions 10228-10351]
C
[91 nt withheld, positions 10353-10443]
A
[49 nt withheld, positions 10445-10493]
CCTTTGACGTTGGAGTCCACGTTCTTT
[37 nt withheld, positions 10521-10557]
ACCCTATCTCGGTCTATTCTTTTGATTTATAAGGGATTTTGCCGATTTCGGCCTATTGGTTAAAAAATGA
GCTGATTTAACAAAAATTTAACGCGAATTTTAACAAAATATTAACGCTTACAATTTAGGTGGCACTTTTC
GGGGAAATGTGCGCGGAACCCCTATTTGTTTATTTTTCTAAATACATTCAAATATGTATCCGCTCATGAG
ACAATAACCCTGATAAATGCTTCAATAATATTGAAAAAGGAAGAGTATGAGTATTCAACATTTCCGTGTC
GCCCTTATTCCCTTTTTTGCGGCATTTTGCCTTCCTGTTTTTGCTCACCCAGAAACGCTGGTGAAAGTAA
AAGATGCTGAAGATCAGTTGGGTGCACGAGTGGGTTACATCGAACTGGATCTCAACAGCGGTAAGATCCT
TGAGAGTTTTCGCCCCGAAGAACGTTTTCCAATGATGAGCACTTTTAAAGTTCTGCTATGTGGCGCGGTA
TTATCCCGTATTGACGCCGGGCAAGAGCAACTCGGTCGCCGCATACACTATTCTCAGAATGACTTGGTTG
AGTACTCACCAGTCACAGAAAAGCATCTTACGGATGGCATGACAGTAAGAGAATTATGCAGTGCTGCCAT
AACCATGAGTGATAACACTGCGGCCAACTTACTTCTGACAACGATCGGAGGACCGAAGGAGCTAACCGCT
TTTTTGCACAACATGGGGGATCATGTAACTCGCCTTGATCGTTGGGAACCGGAGCTGAATGAAGCCATAC
CAAACGACGAGCGTGACACCACGATGCCTGTAGCAATGGCAACAACGTTGCGCAAACTATTAACTGGCGA
ACTACTTACTCTAGCTTCCCGGCAACAATTAATAGACTGGATGGAGGCGGATAAAGTTGCAGGACCACTT
CTGCGCTCGGCCCTTCCGGCTGGCTGGTTTATTGCTGATAAATCTGGAGCCGGTGAGCGTGGGTCTCGCG
GTATCATTGCAGCACTGGGGCCAGATGGTAAGCCCTCCCGTATCGTAGTTATCTACACGACGGGGAGTCA
GGCAACTATGGATGAACGAAATAGACAGATCGCTGAGATAGGTGCCTCACTGATTAAGCATTGGTAACTG
TCAGACCAAGTTTACTCATATATACTTTAGATTGATTTAAAACTTCATTTTTAATTTAAAAGGATCTAGG
TGAAGATCCTTTTTGATAATCTCATGACCAAAATCCCTTAACGTGAGTTTTCGTTCCACTGAGCGTCAGA
CCCCGTAGAAAAGATCAAAGGATCTTCTTGAGATCCTTTTTTTCTGCGCGTAATCTGCTGCTTGCAAACA
AAAAAACCACCGCTACCAGCGGTGGTTTGTTTGCCGGATCAAGAGCTACCAACTCTTTTTCCGAAGGTAA
CTGGCTTCAGCAGAGCGCAGATACCAAATACTGTTCTTCTAGTGTAGCCGTAGTTAGGCCACCACTTCAA
GAACTCTGTAGCACCGCCTACATACCTCGCTCTGCTAATCCTGTTACCAGTGGCTGCTGCCAGTGGCGAT
AAGTCGTGTCTTACCGGGTTGGACTCAAGACGATAGTTACCGGATAAGGCGCAGCGGTCGGGCTGAACGG
GGGGTTCGTGCACACAGCCCAGCTTGGAGCGAACGACCTACACCGAACTGAGATACCTACAGCGTGAGCT
ATGAGAAAGCGCCACGCTTCCCGAAGGGAGAAAGGCGGACAGGTATCCGGTAAGCGGCAGGGTCGGAACA
GGAGAGCGCACGAGGGAGCTTCCAGGGGGAAACGCCTGGTATCTTTATAGTCCTGTCGGGTTTCGCCACC
TCTGACTTGAGCGTCGATTTTTGTGATGCTCGTCAGGGGGGCGGAGCCTATGGAAAAACGCCAGCAACGC
GGCCTTTTTACGGTTCCTGGCCTTTTGCTGGCCTTTTGC
Features (pLannotate 1.2.2; 32 found; start..end, strand, type, name):
      1..128     +  rep_origin     RSF ori (fragment): Plasmids containing the RSF 1030 origin of replication can be propagated in E. coli cells that contain additional plasmids with compatible origins.
    130..222     +  CDS            lacI (fragment): lac repressor; lacI; The lac repressor binds to the lac operator to inhibit transcription in E. coli. This inhibition can be relieved by adding lactose or isopropyl-β-D-thiogalactopyranoside (IPTG).
    235..256     +  protein_bind   CAP binding site: CAP binding activates transcription in the presence of cAMP. E. coli catabolite activator protein
    271..301     +  promoter       lac promoter: promoter for the E. coli lac operon
    305..327     +  protein_bind   lac operator (fragment): The lac repressor binds to the lac operator to inhibit transcription in E. coli. This inhibition can be relieved by adding lactose or isopropyl-β-D-thiogalactopyranoside (IPTG). lac repressor encoded by lacI
    370..388     +  promoter       T3 promoter: promoter for bacteriophage T3 RNA polymerase
    433..812     +  enhancer       CMV enhancer: human cytomegalovirus immediate early enhancer
    869..1060    +  promoter       SV40 promoter (fragment): SV40 enhancer and early promoter
   1079..1305    +  promoter       RSV promoter: Rous sarcoma virus enhancer/promoter
   1306..1486    +  LTR            5' LTR (truncated): truncated 5' long terminal repeat (LTR) from HIV-1
   1533..1658    +  misc_feature   HIV-1 Ψ: packaging signal of human immunodeficiency virus type 1
   1642..2005    +  CDS            HIV-1 gag (fragment): gag protein from human immunodeficiency virus 1; gag
   2151..2384    +  misc_feature   RRE: The Rev response element (RRE) of HIV-1 allows for Rev-dependent mRNA export from the nucleus to the cytoplasm.
   2761..2861    +  CDS            Rev (fragment): human immunodeficiency virus 1 (HIV-1) Rev protein; rev; enhances nuclear export of unspliced and incompletely spliced viral mRNAs
   2911..3028    +  misc_feature   cPPT/CTS: central polypurine tract and central termination sequence of HIV-1
   3079..3319    +  promoter       U6 promoter: RNA polymerase III promoter for human U6 snRNA
   3373..3440    +  misc_RNA       tracrRNA (fragment): trans-activating CRISPR RNA for the Streptococcus pyogenes CRISPR/Cas9 system
   3489..3700    +  promoter       EF-1α core promoter: core promoter for human elongation factor EF-1α
   3804..5405    +  CDS            Cas9(N): N-terminal portion of Streptococcus pyogenes Cas9 (Zetsche et al., 2015)
   5406..7904    +  CDS            Cas9(C): C-terminal portion of Streptococcus pyogenes Cas9 (Zetsche et al., 2015)
   8028..8735    +  CDS            mNeonGreen: mNeonGreen is a basic (constitutively fluorescent) green/yellow fluorescent protein published in 2013, derived from Branchiostoma lanceolatum. It is reported to be a very rapidly-maturing monomer with moderate acid sensitivity.
   8754..9342    +  misc_feature   WPRE: woodchuck hepatitis virus posttranscriptional regulatory element
   9393..9412    +  misc_feature   cPPT/CTS (fragment): central polypurine tract and central termination sequence of HIV-1
   9414..9647    +  LTR            3' LTR (ΔU3): self-inactivating 3' long terminal repeat (LTR) from HIV-1
   9725..9846    +  polyA_signal   SV40 poly(A) signal: SV40 polyadenylation signal
   9886..10021   +  rep_origin     SV40 ori: SV40 origin of replication
  10042..10060   -  promoter       T7 promoter: promoter for bacteriophage T7 RNA polymerase
  10068..10223   +  CDS            lacZα (fragment): LacZα fragment of β-galactosidase; lacZ fragment
  10228..10656   +  rep_origin     f1 ori (sequence partly withheld): f1 bacteriophage origin of replication; arrow indicates direction of (+) strand synthesis
  10709..10813   +  promoter       AmpR promoter: bla
  10814..11674   +  CDS            AmpR: β-lactamase; bla; confers resistance to ampicillin, carbenicillin, and related antibiotics
  11845..12433   +  rep_origin     ori: high-copy-number ColE1/pMB1/pBR322/pUC origin of replication
