[The description below was written by a language model from this plasmid's Addgene catalogue record, the feature table of its GenBank file and pLannotate feature annotations shown in this document.]
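Description:
L40C-CRISPR.EFS.mNeon is an all-in-one, self-inactivating lentiviral CRISPR-Cas9 vector of about 12.5 kb, built on the SIN40C backbone (recorded as a modified pLKO5). It is propagated in E. coli as a high-copy plasmid through a pUC/ColE1-type origin with ampicillin selection (AmpR, β-lactamase). An f1 origin and an SV40 origin fragment are also present in the backbone. The viral genome is transcribed in packaging cells from a chimeric 5' end in which CMV and SV40 enhancer elements sit upstream of an RSV promoter fused to a truncated HIV-1 5' LTR. This is followed by the Ψ packaging signal with a partial gag sequence, the Rev response element for nuclear export of the full-length RNA, and the cPPT/CTS. The ΔU3 3' LTR makes the integrated provirus transcriptionally self-inactivating, and an SV40 polyadenylation signal lies downstream of it.

The payload consists of two expression units. A human U6 RNA polymerase III promoter drives an S. pyogenes sgRNA. Its scaffold is annotated as carrying a T-to-A/A-to-T base swap and an elongated stem, so it is a modified rather than the standard scaffold; the record gives the guide as "nt", and no specific target is stated. Downstream, the short EF1α (EFS) promoter drives N-terminally FLAG-tagged SpCas9 linked through a P2A self-cleaving peptide to mNeonGreen. Cas9 and the green fluorescent reporter are therefore made from one transcript as separate proteins. A WPRE follows to enhance expression. The fluorescent marker allows transduced cells to be identified or sorted, since there is no mammalian drug-selection marker. The associated publication used CRISPR-Cas9 to induce MLL-ENL chromosomal translocations in human hematopoietic progenitor cells.
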