Addgene plasmid #69146: L40C-CRISPR.EFS.mNeon
Purpose: Lentiviral CRISPR-Cas9 delivery for SpCas9 and sgRNA (hU6), mNeon coexpression, EFS Promoter driven
Depositing lab: Dirk Heckl. Depositing organization: Medizinische Hochschule Hannover. Publication: CRISPR-Cas9-induced t(11;19)/MLL-ENL translocations initiate leukemia in human hematopoietic progenitor cells in vivo. Reimer J, Knoess S, Labuhn M, Charpentier EM, Gohring G, Schlegelberger B, Klusmann JH, Heckl D. Haematologica. 2017 Jun 1. pii: haematol.2017.164046. doi: 10.3324/haematol.2017.164046. PubMed 28572162.
Backbone
  Vector backbone: SIN40C
  Modifications to backbone: modified pLKO5
  Vector type: Lentiviral, CRISPR
Growth in bacteria
  Bacterial resistance: Ampicillin, 100 μg/mL
  Growth temperature: 37°C
  Growth strain: NEB Stable
  Copy number: High Copy
Gene/Insert 1
  Gene/Insert name: SpCas9
  gRNA/shRNA sequence: nt
  Species: S. pyogenes
  Insert size (bp): 4300
  Tag / fusion protein: FLAG (N terminal on insert)
Gene/Insert 2
  Gene/Insert name: Sp sgRNA scaffold
  gRNA/shRNA sequence: nt
  Insert size (bp): 75
Gene/Insert 3
  Gene/Insert name: EFS (alt name: short EF1alpha Promoter)
  gRNA/shRNA sequence: na
  Species: H. sapiens (human)
  Insert size (bp): 250
  Entrez Gene: EEF1A1 (a.k.a. CCS-3, CCS3, EE1A1, EEF-1, EEF1A, EF-Tu, EF1A, EF1A1, EF1alpha1, GRAF-1EF, LENG7, PTI1, eEF1A-1)
Gene/Insert 4
  Gene/Insert name: P2A-mNeonGreen
  gRNA/shRNA sequence: na
  Species: Synthetic
  Insert size (bp): 750
Terms and licenses: Academic/Nonprofit Terms; Industry Terms: Not Available to Industry
How to cite: L40C-CRISPR.EFS.mNeon was a gift from Dirk Heckl (Addgene plasmid # 69146 ; http://n2t.net/addgene:69146 ; RRID:Addgene_69146)
